Addgene plasmid #63197: pSR43.6r
Purpose: Expresses CcaS, Ho1, and PcyA constitutively
Depositing lab: Jeffrey Tabor. Depositing organization: Rice University. Publication: Refactoring and optimization of light-switchable escherichia coli two-component systems. Schmidl SR, Sheth RU, Wu A, Tabor JJ. ACS Synth Biol. 2014 Nov 21;3(11):820-31. doi: 10.1021/sb500273n. Epub 2014 Oct 11. PubMed 25250630.
Backbone
  Vector backbone: pACYCDuet-1
  Total vector size (bp): 6282
  Vector type: Bacterial Expression, Synthetic Biology
Growth in bacteria
  Bacterial resistance: Spectinomycin, 50 μg/mL
  Growth temperature: 37°C
  Growth strain: Top10
  Copy number: High Copy
Gene/Insert 1
  Gene/Insert name: CcaS
  Species: Synechocystis sp. PCC 6803
  Insert size (bp): 2262
Gene/Insert 2
  Gene/Insert name: Ho1
  Species: Synechocystis sp. PCC 6803
  Insert size (bp): 723
Gene/Insert 3
  Gene/Insert name: PcyA
  Species: Synechocystis sp. PCC 6803
  Insert size (bp): 747
Terms and licenses: Academic/Nonprofit Terms; Industry Terms: Not Available to Industry
How to cite: pSR43.6r was a gift from Jeffrey Tabor (Addgene plasmid # 63197 ; http://n2t.net/addgene:63197 ; RRID:Addgene_63197)
