[The description below was written by a language model from this plasmid's Addgene catalogue record and pLannotate feature annotations shown in this document.]
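Description:
pSR43.6r is a 6,282 bp bacterial expression plasmid for synthetic biology in Escherichia coli, recorded as built on the pACYCDuet-1 backbone. It replicates from a p15A origin, which is compatible with ColE1-type plasmids and so allows it to be maintained alongside a second plasmid. A short fragment annotated as RSF origin is also present. Selection is by spectinomycin through the aadA (SmR) aminoglycoside adenylyltransferase gene, followed by a lambda t0 terminator. The catalogue lists the plasmid as high copy, whereas the feature annotation describes p15A as a medium-copy origin; the record does not resolve this difference. A small Tn5 transposase fragment and a partial pUC-type multiple cloning site appear to be cloning remnants.

The payload consists of three Synechocystis sp. PCC 6803 genes, expressed constitutively. A J23119-family promoter fragment at the start of the sequence precedes a roughly 2.3 kb region that the feature table leaves unannotated. Its size and position match the 2,262 bp CcaS insert listed in the catalogue, and it ends at tandem rrnB T1 and T7Te terminators. CcaS is the cyanobacterial light-sensing histidine kinase of the CcaS/CcaR two-component system. A second J23119 promoter drives an operon of ho1 (pbsA1, heme oxygenase, which opens the heme ring) and pcyA (which reduces biliverdin IX-alpha), again closed by rrnB T1 and T7Te terminators. Together these two enzymes convert host heme into the bilin chromophore that the sensor requires. The plasmid thus supplies the sensor and chromophore-synthesis half of a refactored light-switchable gene expression system. The response regulator and output promoter are not on this construct and would presumably come from a compatible companion plasmid.
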