Features (pLannotate 1.2.2; 14 found; start..end, strand, type, name):
      7..35      +  promoter       J23119 promoter (fragment): bacterial promoter (Registry of Standard Biological Parts BBa J23119)
   2353..2424    +  terminator     rrnB T1 terminator: transcription terminator T1 from the E. coli rrnB gene
   2440..2467    +  terminator     T7Te terminator: phage T7 early transcription terminator
   2585..2618    +  promoter       J23119 promoter: bacterial promoter (Registry of Standard Biological Parts BBa J23119)
   2653..3372    +  CDS            pbsA1: HO1_SYNY3 - Experimental evidence at protein level: Swiss-Prot protein existence level 1. Catalyzes the opening of the heme ring with the release of iron. Key enzyme in the synthesis of the chromophoric part of the photosynthetic antennae. From Synechocystis sp. (strain PCC 6803 / Kazusa).
   3396..4139    +  CDS            pcyA (sequence partly withheld): PCYA_SYNY3 - Experimental evidence at protein level: Swiss-Prot protein existence level 1. Catalyzes the four-electron reduction of biliverdin IX-alpha (2-electron reduction at both the A and D rings); the reaction proceeds via an isolatable 2-electron intermediate, 181,182-dihydrobiliverdin. From Synechocystis sp. (strain PCC 6803 / Kazusa).
   4157..4228    +  terminator     rrnB T1 terminator: transcription terminator T1 from the E. coli rrnB gene
   4244..4271    +  terminator     T7Te terminator: phage T7 early transcription terminator
   4278..4322    +  misc_feature   MCS (fragment): pUC18/19 multiple cloning site
   4323..4439    +  CDS            tnpA (fragment): TN5P_ECOLX - Also known as tnp. Experimental evidence at protein level: Swiss-Prot protein existence level 1. Mediates transposition of transposon Tn5 by a 'cut and paste' mechanism. First, the monomeric transposase binds the 19 bp inverted DNA repeats flanking the transposon. Then, dimerization of the DNA- bound transposase creates a synaptic DNA complex. After nicking of the first DNA strand, excision of the transposon proceeds through a series of intermediates. The transposase then mediates the insertion of the transposon at a new site by strand transfer. The activity of the wild- type tran
   4471..5262    +  CDS            SmR: aminoglycoside adenylyltransferase (Murphy, 1985); aadA; confers resistance to spectinomycin and streptomycin
   5274..5368    +  terminator     lambda t0 terminator: transcription terminator from phage lambda
   5482..6027    +  rep_origin     p15A ori: Plasmids containing the medium-copy-number p15A origin of replication can be propagated in E. coli cells that contain a second plasmid with the ColE1 origin.
   6115..6170    +  rep_origin     RSF ori (fragment): Plasmids containing the RSF 1030 origin of replication can be propagated in E. coli cells that contain additional plasmids with compatible origins.
>Addgene plasmid #63197 | pSR43.6r | depositor full sequence | sequence record 104837 | pSR43.6r sequence 6282 bps
TTTACGGCTAGCTCAGTCCTAGGTATAGTGCTAGCTATAGAGGTTAAAATCTTAATAGGAGGAAGGCGCA
ATGGGCAAATTTCTAATTCCAATCGAATTTGTTTTTCTGGCGATCGCCATGACCTGTTATTTATGGCACA
GACAAAACCAAGAACGCCGCAGGATTGAAATTAGCATCAAGCAACAAACCCAACGGGAACGATTTATTAA
CCAAATTACCCAACATATCCGCCAATCTTTAAACTTGGAAACGGTTTTAAATACCACCGTCGCTGAAGTT
AAAACCCTGTTGCAAGTTGATCGAGTTCTAATTTATCGCATTTGGCAAGATGGCACGGGCAGCGCCATTA
CGGAATCGGTGAATGCCAATTATCCTAGTATTTTAGGGCGGACCTTTTCCGATGAAGTTTTTCCCGTTGA
ATACCATCAAGCCTACACCAAAGGTAAAGTACGGGCCATTAATGACATTGACCAGGATGACATAGAGATT
TGCCTAGCTGATTTCGTCAAACAATTTGGCGTGAAATCAAAATTAGTAGTGCCCATTCTTCAACATAATC
GTGCTTCTTCCCTAGATAATGAATCAGAATTTCCCTATCTTTGGGGGCTGTTAATTACCCATCAATGTGC
TTTTACCCGGCCATGGCAACCGTGGGAAGTGGAGTTAATGAAACAGCTAGCCAATCAGGTCGCGATCGCC
ATCCAACAATCGGAATTATATGAGCAATTACAGCAACTCAATAAAGATTTGGAAAACCGAGTCGAAAAAC
GCACCCAGCAACTTGCCGCCACCAATCAATCCCTAAGAATGGAAATCAGTGAGCGACAAAAAACGGAAGC
CGCTCTCCGCCACACTAACCATACTCTGCAATCCCTGATTGCGGCCTCCCCCAGGGGTATTTTTACCCTT
AATTTAGCAGACCAAATTCAGATTTGGAATCCTACAGCAGAACGTATTTTTGGTTGGACAGAAACAGAAA
TTATTGCCCATCCAGAATTATTAACATCCAACATTTTGCTGGAAGATTATCAGCAATTTAAACAGAAAGT
TTTATCAGGCATGGTTTCCCCTAGCCTAGAATTAAAATGTCAAAAAAAAGATGGTAGTTGGATTGAAATT
GTCCTTTCCGCTGCTCCCCTATTGGATAGTGAAGAAAATATTGCCGGATTGGTGGCGGTTGTCGCCGATA
TTACCGAGCAAAAGCGGCAGGCAGAACAAATTCGTTTGCTACAATCCGTTGTGGTTAATACTAATGATGC
GGTGGTGATTACGGAAGCGGAGCCCATTGATGATCCCGGGCCGAGAATTCTCTATGTCAATGAAGCATTT
ACTAAAATCACCGGTTATACTGCTGAAGAAATGCTAGGCAAAACCCCCCGAGTTTTACAGGGACCAAAAA
CTAGTCGCACTGAATTAGATAGGGTGCGGCAAGCCATTAGTCAATGGCAATCAGTTACCGTTGAAGTGAT
TAATTATCGTAAGGATGGCAGTGAGTTTTGGGTGGAATTTAGTCTGGTGCCCGTTGCCAATAAAACAGGT
TTTTACACCCATTGGATTGCTGTGCAAAGGGATGTCACTGAGCGCCGACGCACGGAGGAAGTCCGCCTAG
CTTTAGAACGGGAAAAAGAATTAAGCCGCCTAAAAACTCGTTTTTTCTCCATGGCTTCCCATGAATTTCG
TACTCCCCTCAGTACGGCCTTAGCTGCTGCCCAATTACTGGAAAATTCTGAAGTGGCCTGGCTTGATCCC
GATAAGCGTAGCCGGAACTTACACCGTATTCAAAATTCCGTGAAAAATATGGTACAGCTCCTGGATGATA
TTTTAATCATTAACCGTGCCGAAGCGGGCAAATTGGAATTTAATCCTAATTGGTTAGATTTGAAATTATT
GTTCCAGCAATTTATCGAAGAAATTCAATTAAGTGTCAGTGACCAATATTATTTTGACTTTATTTGTAGC
GCTCAAGATACGAAGGCATTGGTGGATGAAAGGTTAGTGCGGTCTATTTTATCTAATCTGTTATCTAATG
CGATTAAATACTCTCCCGGGGGAGGGCAGATTAAAATTGCCCTAAGCCTAGATTCGGAACAGATTATTTT
TGAAGTCACCGACCAGGGCATTGGCATTTCGCCAGAGGACCAAAAGCAAATTTTTGAACCCTTTCATCGG
GGCAAAAATGTCAGAAATATTACGGGAACAGGACTCGGTTTAATGGTTGCCAAGAAATGTGTTGACTTAC
ACAGTGGCAGTATCTTGCTAAAAAGTGCAGTTGACCAGGGAACAACAGTTACTATCTGTTTAAAACGCTA
TAACCATTTGCCTCGAGCTTAGTAATAATCTAGACCAGGCATCAAATAAAACGAAAGGCTCAGTCGAAAG
ACTGGGCCTTTCGTTTTATCTGTTGTTTGTCGGTGAACGCTCTCTACTAGAGTCACACTGGCTCACCTTC
GGGTGGGCCTTTCTGCGTTTATAGTAAATCACTGCATAATTCGTGTCGATTAAACCGCCTAAGTCCCCCA
GGAAAGGGGGATATAACAGTATAGATTTTGTCAGCCTTCAGCTTGGCTTTACCGTCAAAAAAACTGACAG
CTAGCTCAGTCCTAGGTATAATGCTAGCTCACACAGAATTCATTAAAGAGGAGAAAGGTACCATGAGTGT
CAACTTAGCTTCCCAGTTGCGGGAAGGGACGAAAAAATCCCACTCCATGGCGGAGAACGTCGGCTTTGTC
AAATGCTTCCTCAAGGGCGTTGTCGAGAAAAATTCCTACCGTAAGCTGGTTGGCAATCTCTACTTTGTCT
ACAGTGCCATGGAAGAGGAAATGGCAAAATTTAAGGACCATCCCATCCTCAGCCACATTTACTTCCCCGA
ACTCAACCGCAAACAAAGCCTAGAGCAAGACCTGCAATTCTATTACGGCTCCAACTGGCGGCAAGAAGTG
AAAATTTCTGCCGCTGGCCAAGCCTATGTGGACCGAGTCCGGCAAGTGGCCGCTACGGCCCCTGAATTGT
TGGTGGCCCATTCCTACACCCGTTACCTGGGGGATCTTTCCGGCGGTCAAATTCTCAAGAAAATTGCCCA
AAATGCCATGAATCTCCACGATGGTGGCACAGCTTTCTATGAATTTGCCGACATTGATGACGAAAAGGCT
TTTAAAAATACCTACCGTCAAGCTATGAATGATCTGCCCATTGACCAAGCCACCGCCGAACGGATTGTGG
ATGAAGCCAATGACGCCTTTGCCATGAACATGAAAATGTTCAACGAACTTGAAGGCAACCTGATCAAGGC
GATCGGCATTATGGTGTTCAACAGCCTCACCCGTCGCCGCAGTCAAGGCAGCACCGAAGTTGGCCTCGCC
ACCTCCGAAGGCTAGTTAAAGAGGAGAAAGGATCCATGGCCGTCACTGAT
[729 nt withheld, positions 3411-4139]
TAATCTAGACCAGGCATCAAATAAAACGAAAGGCTCAGTCGAAAGACTGGGCCTTTCGTTTTATCTGTTG
TTTGTCGGTGAACGCTCTCTACTAGAGTCACACTGGCTCACCTTCGGGTGGGCCTTTCTGCGTTTATAGG
TACCCGGGGATCCTCTAGAGTCGACCTGCAGGCATGCAAGCTTAGCAAGCGAACCGGAATTGCCAGCTGG
GGCGCCCTCTGGTAAGGTTGGGAAGCCCTGCAAAGTAAACTGGATGGCTTTCTTGCCGCCAAGGATCTGA
TGGCGCAGGGGATCAAGATCTGATCAAGAGACAGGATGAGGATCGTTTCGCATGAGGGAAGCGGTGATCG
CCGAAGTATCGACTCAACTATCAGAGGTAGTTGGCGTCATCGAGCGCCATCTCGAACCGACGTTGCTGGC
CGTACATTTGTACGGCTCCGCAGTGGATGGCGGCCTGAAGCCACACAGTGATATTGATTTGCTGGTTACG
GTGACCGTAAGGCTTGATGAAACAACGCGGCGAGCTTTGATCAACGACCTTTTGGAAACTTCGGCTTCCC
CTGGAGAGAGCGAGATTCTCCGCGCTGTAGAAGTCACCATTGTTGTGCACGACGACATCATTCCGTGGCG
TTATCCAGCTAAGCGCGAACTGCAATTTGGAGAATGGCAGCGCAATGACATTCTTGCAGGTATCTTCGAG
CCAGCCACGATCGACATTGATCTGGCTATCTTGCTGACAAAAGCAAGAGAACATAGCGTTGCCTTGGTAG
GTCCAGCGGCGGAGGAACTCTTTGATCCGGTTCCTGAACAGGATCTATTTGAGGCGCTAAATGAAACCTT
AACGCTATGGAACTCGCCGCCCGACTGGGCTGGCGATGAGCGAAATGTAGTGCTTACGTTGTCCCGCATT
TGGTACAGCGCAGTAACCGGCAAAATCGCGCCGAAGGATGTCGCTGCCGACTGGGCAATGGAGCGCCTGC
CGGCCCAGTATCAGCCCGTCATACTTGAAGCTAGACAGGCTTATCTTGGACAAGAAGAAGATCGCTTGGC
CTCGCGCGCAGATCAGTTGGAAGAATTTGTCCACTACGTGAAAGGCGAGATCACCAAGGTAGTCGGCAAA
TAAGAGCTCGCTTGGACTCCTGTTGATAGATCCAGTAATGACCTCAGAACTCCATCTGGATTTGTTCAGA
ACGCTCGGTTGCCGCCGGGCGTTTTTTATTGGTGAGAATCCAAGCACTAGTAACAACTTATATCGTATGG
GGCTGACTTCAGGTGCTACATTTGAAGAGATAAATTGCACTGAAATCTAGAAATATTTTATCTGATTAAT
AAGATGATCTTCTTGAGATCGTTTTGGTCTGCGCGTAATCTCTTGCTCTGAAAACGAAAAAACCGCCTTG
CAGGGCGGTTTTTCGAAGGTTCTCTGAGCTACCAACTCTTTGAACCGAGGTAACTGGCTTGGAGGAGCGC
AGTCACCAAAACTTGTCCTTTCAGTTTAGCCTTAACCGGCGCATGACTTCAAGACTAACTCCTCTAAATC
AATTACCAGTGGCTGCTGCCAGTGGTGCTTTTGCATGTCTTTCCGGGTTGGACTCAAGACGATAGTTACC
GGATAAGGCGCAGCGGTCGGACTGAACGGGGGGTTCGTGCATACAGTCCAGCTTGGAGCGAACTGCCTAC
CCGGAACTGAGTGTCAGGCGTGGAATGAGACAAACGCGGCCATAACAGCGGAATGACACCGGTAAACCGA
AAGGCAGGAACAGGAGAGCGCACGAGGGAGCCGCCAGGGGGAAACGCCTGGTATCTTTATAGTCCTGTCG
GGTTTCGCCACCACTGATTTGAGCGTCAGATTTCGTGATGCTTGTCAGGGGGGCGGAGCCTATGGAAAAA
CGGCTTTGCCGCGGCCCTCTCACTTCCCTGTTAAGTATCTTCCTGGCATCTTCCAGGAAATCTCCGCCCC
GTTCGTAAGCCATTTCCGCTCGCCGCAGTCGAACGACCGAGCGTAGCGAGTCAGTGAGCGAGGAAGCGGA
ATATATCCCCTAGGTGGAGTCTGGCCTCAAATACAAAGTCTGCAAAGTCTCGAAATATTAAACCAGAGAA
TAAATAATTAAACGCCAAAATATTTCTAGCAAAAACCCCAGTT
