>Addgene plasmid #63197 | pSR43.6r | addgene partial sequence | sequence record 108028 | psc101-For 5'-GATCAGATCATGATCCCCTGCGCCATCAGATCC-3'
GGCGGCAAGAAAGCCATCCAGTTTACTTTGCAGGGCTTCCCAACCTTACCAGAGGGCGCCCCAGCTGGCA
ATTCCGGTTCGCTTGCTAAGCTTGCATGCCTGCAGGTCGACTCTAGAGGATCCCCGGGTACCTATAAACG
CAGAAAGGCCCACCCGAAGGTGAGCCAGTGTGACTCTAGTAGAGAGCGTTCACCGACAAACAACAGATAA
AACGAAAGGCCCAGTCTTTCGACTGAGCCTTTCGTTTTATTTGATGCCTGGTCTAGATTA
[697 nt withheld, positions 271-967]
