>Addgene plasmid #63197 | pSR43.6r | addgene partial sequence | sequence record 108029 | L4440 5'-AGCGAGTCAGTGAGCGAG-3'
CCTAGGTGGAGTCTGGCCTCAAATACAAAGTCTGCAAAGTCTCGAAATATTAAACCAGAGAATAAATAAT
TAAACGCCAAAATATTTCTAGCAAAAACCCCAGTTTTTACGGCTAGCTCAGTCCTAGGTATAGTGCTAGC
TATAGAGGTTAAAATCTTAATAGGAGGAAGGCGCAATGGGCAAATTTCTAATTCCAATCGAATTTGTTTT
TCTGGCGATCGCCATGACCTGTTATTTATGGCACAGACAAAACCAAGAACGCCGCAGGATTGAAATTAGC
ATCAAGCAACAAACCCAACGGGAACGATTTATTAACCAAATTACCCAACATATCCGCCAATCTTTAAACT
TGGAAACGGTTTTAAATACCACCGTCGCTGAAGTTAAAACCCTGTTGCAAGTTGATCGAGTTCTAATTTA
TCGCATTTGGCAAGATGGCACGGGCAGCGCCATTACGGAATCGGTGAATGCCAATTATCCTAGTATTTTA
GGGCGGACCTTTTCCGATGAAGTTTTTCCCGTTGAATACCATCAAGCCTACACCAAAGGTAAAGTACGGG
CCATTAATGACATTGACCAGGATGACATAGAGATTTGCCTAGCTGATTTCGTCAAACAATTTGGCGTGAA
ATCAAAATTAGTAGTGCCCATTCTTCAACATAATCGTGCTTCTTCCCTAGATAATGAATCAGAATTTCCC
TATCTTTGGGGGCTGTTAATTACCCATCAATGTGCTTTTACCCGGCCATGGCAACCGTGGGAAGTGGAGT
TAATGAAACAGCTAGCCAATCAGGTCGCGATCGCCATCCAACAATCGGAATTATATGAGCAATTACAGCA
ACTCAATAAAGATTTGGAAAACCGAGTCGAAAAACGCACCCAGCAACTTGCCGCCACCAATCAATCCCTA
A
