>Addgene plasmid #63197 | pSR43.6r | addgene partial sequence | sequence record 108030 | ho1-R 5'-aaatgtggctgaggatggga-3'
ACCAGCTTACGGTAGGAATTTTTCTCGACAACGCCCTTGAGGAAGCATTTGACAAAGCCGACGTTCTCCG
CCATGGAGTGGGATTTTTTCGTCCCTTCCCGCAACTGGGAAGCTAAGTTGACACTCATGGTACCTTTCTC
CTCTTTAATGAATTCTGTGTGAGCTAGCATTATACCTAGGACTGAGCTAGCTGTCAGTTTTTTTGACGGT
AAAGCCAAGCTGAAGGCTGACAAAATCTATACTGTTATATCCCCCTTTCCTGGGGGACTTAGGCGGTTTA
ATCGACACGAATTATGCAGTGATTTACTATAAACGCAGAAAGGCCCACCCGAAGGTGAGCCAGTGTGACT
CTAGTAGAGAGCGTTCACCGACAAACAACAGATAAAACGAAAGGCCCAGTCTTTCGACTGAGCCTTTCGT
TTTATTTGATGCCTGGTCTAGATTATTACTAAGCTCGAGGCAAATGGTTATAGCGTTTTAAACAGATAGT
AACTGTTGTTCCCTGGTCAACTGCACTTTTTAGCAAGATACTGCCACTGTGTAAGTCAACACATTTCTTG
GCAACCATTAAACCGAGTCCTGTTCCCGTAATATTTCTGACATTTTTGCCCCGATGAAAGGGTTCAAAAA
TTTGCTTTTGGTCCTCTGGCGAAATGCCAATGCCCTGGTCGGTGACTTCAAAAATAATCTGTTCCGAATC
TAGGCTTAGGGCAATTTTAATCTGCCCTCCCCCGGGAGAGTATTTAATCGCATTAGATAACAGATTAGAT
AAAATAGACCGCACTAACCTTTCATCCACCAATGCCTTCGTATCTTGAGCGCTACAAATAAAGTCAAAAT
