>Addgene plasmid #63197 | pSR43.6r | addgene partial sequence | sequence record 109581 | ho1-F 5'-gatctgcccattgaccaagc-3'
TGTGGATGAAGCCAATGACGCCTTTGCCATGAACATGAAAATGTTCAACGAACTTGAAGGCAACCTGATC
AAGGCGATCGGCATTATGGTGTTCAACAGCCTCACCCGTCGCCGCAGTCAAGGCAGCACCGAAGTTGGCC
TCGCCACCTCCGAAGGCTAGTTAAAGAGGAGAAAGGATCCATGGCCGTCACTGAT
[729 nt withheld, positions 196-924]
TAATCTAGACCAGGCATCAAATAAAACGAAA
